>Addgene plasmid #132773 | pCDH-CMV-hLamin_A-IRES-copGFP-EF1-puro | addgene full sequence | sequence record 261457 | Addgene NGS Result
GGGTCTCTCTGGTTAGACCAGATCTGAGCCTGGGAGCTCTCTGGCTAACTAGGGAACCCACTGCTTAAGC
CTCAATAAAGCTTGCCTTGAGTGCTTCAAGTAGTGTGTGCCCGTCTGTTGTGTGACTCTGGTAACTAGAG
ATCCCTCAGACCCTTTTAGTCAGTGTGGAAAATCTCTAGCAGTGGCGCCCGAACAGGGACTTGAAAGCGA
AAGGGAAACCAGAGGAGCTCTCTCGACGCAGGACTCGGCTTGCTGAAGCGCGCACGGCAAGAGGCGAGGG
GCGGCGACTGGTGAGTACGCCAAAAATTTTGACTAGCGGAGGCTAGAAGGAGAGAGATGGGTGCGAGAGC
GTCAGTATTAAGCGGGGGAGAATTAGATCGCGATGGGAAAAAATTCGGTTAAGGCCAGGGGGAAAGAAAA
AATATAAATTAAAACATATAGTATGGGCAAGCAGGGAGCTAGAACGATTCGCAGTTAATCCTGGCCTGTT
AGAAACATCAGAAGGCTGTAGACAAATACTGGGACAGCTACAACCATCCCTTCAGACAGGATCAGAAGAA
CTTAGATCATTATATAATACAGTAGCAACCCTCTATTGTGTGCATCAAAGGATAGAGATAAAAGACACCA
AGGAAGCTTTAGACAAGATAGAGGAAGAGCAAAACAAAAGTAAGACCACCGCACAGCAAGCGGCCACTGA
TCTTCAGACCTGGAGGAGGAGATATGAGGGACAATTGGAGAAGTGAATTATATAAATATAAAGTAGTAAA
AATTGAACCATTAGGAGTAGCACCCACCAAGGCAAAGAGAAGAGTGGTGCAGAGAGAAAAAAGAGCAGTG
GGAATAGGAGCTTTGTTCCTTGGGTTCTTGGGAGCAGCAGGAAGCACTATGGGCGCAGCGTCAATGACGC
TGACGGTACAGGCCAGACAATTATTGTCTGGTATAGTGCAGCAGCAGAACAATTTGCTGAGGGCTATTGA
GGCGCAACAGCATCTGTTGCAACTCACAGTCTGGGGCATCAAGCAGCTCCAGGCAAGAATCCTGGCTGTG
GAAAGATACCTAAAGGATCAACAGCTCCTGGGGATTTGGGGTTGCTCTGGAAAACTCATTTGCACCACTG
CTGTGCCTTGGAATGCTAGTTGGAGTAATAAATCTCTGGAACAGATTTGGAATCACACGACCTGGATGGA
GTGGGACAGAGAAATTAACAATTACACAAGCTTAATACACTCCTTAATTGAAGAATCGCAAAACCAGCAA
GAAAAGAATGAACAAGAATTATTGGAATTAGATAAATGGGCAAGTTTGTGGAATTGGTTTAACATAACAA
ATTGGCTGTGGTATATAAAATTATTCATAATGATAGTAGGAGGCTTGGTAGGTTTAAGAATAGTTTTTGC
TGTACTTTCTATAGTGAATAGAGTTAGGCAGGGATATTCACCATTATCGTTTCAGACCCACCTCCCAACC
CCGAGGGGACCCGACAGGCCCGAAGGAATAGAAGAAGAAGGTGGAGAGAGAGACAGAGACAGATCCATTC
GATTAGTGAACGGATCTCGACGGTATCGGTTAACTTTTAAAAGAAAAGGGGGGATTGGGGGGTACAGTGC
AGGGGAAAGAATAGTAGACATAATAGCAACAGACATACAAACTAAAGAATTACAAAAACAAATTACAAAA
TTCAAAATTTTATCGATACTAGTATTATGCCCAGTACATGACCTTATGGGACTTTCCTACTTGGCAGTAC
ATCTACGTATTAGTCATCGCTATTACCATGGTGATGCGGTTTTGGCAGTACATCAATGGGCGTGGATAGC
GGTTTGACTCACGGGGATTTCCAAGTCTCCACCCCATTGACGTCAATGGGAGTTTGTTTTGGCACCAAAA
TCAACGGGACTTTCCAAAATGTCGTAACAACTCCGCCCCATTGACGCAAATGGGCGGTAGGCGTGTACGG
TGGGAGGTTTATATAAGCAGAGCTCGTTTAGTGAACCGTCAGATCGCCTGGAGACGCCATCCACGCTGTT
TTGACCTCCATAGAAGATTCTAGAGCTAGCGAATTCTAACCATGGAGACCCCGTCCCAGCGGCGCGCCAC
CCGCAGCGGGGCGCAGGCCAGCTCCACTCCGCTGTCGCCCACCCGCATCACCCGGCTGCAGGAGAAGGAG
GACCTGCAGGAGCTCAATGATCGCTTGGCGGTCTACATCGACCGTGTGCGCTCGCTGGAAACGGAGAACG
CAGGGCTGCGCCTTCGCATCACCGAGTCTGAAGAGGTGGTCAGCCGCGAGGTGTCCGGCATCAAGGCCGC
CTACGAGGCCGAGCTCGGGGATGCCCGCAAGACCCTTGACTCAGTAGCCAAGGAGCGCGCCCGCCTGCAG
CTGGAGCTGAGCAAAGTGCGTGAGGAGTTTAAGGAGCTGAAAGCGCGCAATACCAAGAAGGAGGGTGACC
TGATAGCTGCTCAGGCTCGGCTGAAGGACCTGGAGGCTCTGCTGAACTCCAAGGAGGCCGCACTGAGCAC
TGCTCTCAGTGAGAAGCGCACGCTGGAGGGCGAGCTGCATGATCTGCGGGGCCAGGTGGCCAAGCTTGAG
GCAGCCCTAGGTGAGGCCAAGAAGCAACTTCAGGATGAGATGCTGCGGCGGGTGGATGCTGAGAACAGGC
TGCAGACCATGAAGGAGGAACTGGACTTCCAGAAGAACATCTACAGTGAGGAGCTGCGTGAGACCAAGCG
CCGTCATGAGACCCGACTGGTGGAGATTGACAATGGGAAGCAGCGTGAGTTTGAGAGCCGGCTGGCGGAT
GCGCTGCAGGAACTGCGGGCCCAGCATGAGGACCAGGTGGAGCAGTATAAGAAGGAGCTGGAGAAGACTT
ATTCTGCCAAGCTGGACAATGCCAGGCAGTCTGCTGAGAGGAACAGCAACCTGGTGGGGGCTGCCCACGA
GGAGCTGCAGCAGTCGCGCATCCGCATCGACAGCCTCTCTGCCCAGCTCAGCCAGCTCCAGAAGCAGCTG
GCAGCCAAGGAGGCGAAGCTTCGAGACCTGGAGGACTCACTGGCCCGTGAGCGGGACACCAGCCGGCGGC
TGCTGGCGGAAAAGGAGCGGGAGATGGCCGAGATGCGGGCAAGGATGCAGCAGCAGCTGGACGAGTACCA
GGAGCTTCTGGACATCAAGCTGGCCCTGGACATGGAGATCCACGCCTACCGCAAGCTCTTGGAGGGCGAG
GAGGAGAGGCTACGCCTGTCCCCCAGCCCTACCTCGCAGCGCAGCCGTGGCCGTGCTTCCTCTCACTCAT
CCCAGACACAGGGTGGGGGCAGCGTCACCAAAAAGCGCAAACTGGAGTCCACTGAGAGCCGCAGCAGCTT
CTCACAGCACGCACGCACTAGCGGGCGCGTGGCCGTGGAGGAGGTGGATGAGGAGGGCAAGTTTGTCCGG
CTGCGCAACAAGTCCAATGAGGACCAGTCCATGGGCAATTGGCAGATCAAGCGCCAGAATGGAGATGATC
CCTTGCTGACTTACCGGTTCCCACCAAAGTTCACCCTGAAGGCTGGGCAGGTGGTGACGATCTGGGCTGC
AGGAGCTGGGGCCACCCACAGCCCCCCTACCGACCTGGTGTGGAAGGCACAGAACACCTGGGGCTGCGGG
AACAGCCTGCGTACGGCTCTCATCAACTCCACTGGGGAAGAAGTGGCCATGCGCAAGCTGGTGCGCTCAG
TGACTGTGGTTGAGGACGACGAGGATGAGGATGGAGATGACCTGCTCCATCACCACCACGGCTCCCACTG
CAGCAGCTCGGGGGACCCCGCTGAGTACAACCTGCGCTCGCGCACCGTGCTGTGCGGGACCTGCGGGCAG
CCTGCCGACAAGGCATCTGCCAGCGGCTCAGGAGCCCAGGTGGGCGGACCCATCTCCTCTGGCTCTTCTG
CCTCCAGTGTCACGGTCACTCGCAGCTACCGCAGTGTGGGGGGCAGTGGGGGTGGCAGCTTCGGGGACAA
TCTGGTCACCCGCTCCTACCTCCTGGGCAACTCCAGCCCCCGAACCCAGAGCCCCCAGAACTGCAGCATC
ATGTAAGGATCCGCGGCCGCTGCCCCTCTCCCTCCCCCCCCCCTAACGTTACTGGCCGAAGCCGCTTGGA
ATAAGGCCGGTGTGCGTTTGTCTATATGTTATTTTCCACCATATTGCCGTCTTTTGGCAATGTGAGGGCC
CGGAAACCTGGCCCTGTCTTCTTGACGAGCATTCCTAGGGGTCTTTCCCCTCTCGCCAAAGGAATGCAAG
GTCTGTTGAATGTCGTGAAGGAAGCAGTTCCTCTGGAAGCTTCTTGAAGACAAACAACGTCTGTAGCGAC
CCTTTGCAGGCAGCGGAACCCCCCACCTGGCGACAGGTGCCTCTGCGGCCAAAAGCCACGTGTATAAGAT
ACACCTGCAAAGGCGGCACAACCCCAGTGCCACGTTGTGAGTTGGATAGTTGTGGAAAGAGTCAAATGGC
TCACCTCAAGCGTATTCAACAAGGGGCTGAAGGATGCCCAGAAGGTACCCCATTGTATGGGATCTGATCT
GGGGCCTCGGTGCACATGCTTTACATGTGTTTAGTCGAGGTTAAAAAACGTCTAGGCCCCCCGAACCACG
GGGACGTGGTTTTCCTTTGAAAAACACGATGATAATATGGAGAGCGACGAGAGCGGCCTGCCCGCCATGG
AGATCGAGTGCCGCATCACCGGCACCCTGAACGGCGTGGAGTTCGAGCTGGTGGGCGGCGGAGAGGGCAC
CCCCAAGCAGGGCCGCATGACCAACAAGATGAAGAGCACCAAAGGCGCCCTGACCATCAGCCCCTACCTG
CTGAGCCACGTGATGGGCTACGGCTTCTACCACTTCGGCACCTACCCCAGCGGCTACGAGAACCCCTTCC
TGCACGCCATCAACAACGGCGGCTACACCAACACCCGCATCGAGAAGTACGAGGACGGCGGCGTGCTGCA
CGTGAGCTTCAGCTACCGCTACGAGGCCGGCCGCGTGATCGGCGACTTCAAGGTGGTGGGCACCGGCTTC
CCCGAGGACAGCGTGATCTTCACCGACAAGATCATCCGCAGCAACGCCACCGTGGAGCACCTGCACCCCA
TGGGCGATAACGTGCTGGTGGGCAGCTTCGCCCGCACCTTCAGCCTGCGCGACGGCGGCTACTACAGCTT
CGTGGTGGACAGCCACATGCACTTCAAGAGCGCCATCCACCCCAGCATCCTGCAGAACGGGGGCCCCATG
TTCGCCTTCCGCCGCGTGGAGGAGCTGCACAGCAACACCGAGCTGGGCATCGTGGAGTACCAGCACGCCT
TCAAGACCCCCATCGCCTTCGCCAGATCCCGCGCTCAGTCGTCCAATTCTGCCGTGGACGGCACCGCCGG
ACCCGGCTCCACCGGATCTCGCTAAGATATCGGCCGCGAAGGATCTGCGATCGCTCCGGTGCCCGTCAGT
GGGCAGAGCGCACATCGCCCACAGTCCCCGAGAAGTTGGGGGGAGGGGTCGGCAATTGAACGGGTGCCTA
GAGAAGGTGGCGCGGGGTAAACTGGGAAAGTGATGTCGTGTACTGGCTCCGCCTTTTTCCCGAGGGTGGG
GGAGAACCGTATATAAGTGCAGTAGTCGCCGTGAACGTTCTTTTTCGCAACGGGTTTGCCGCCAGAACAC
AGCTGAAGCTTCGAGGGGCTCGCATCTCTCCTTCACGCGCCCGCCGCCCTACCTGAGGCCGCCATCCACG
CCGGTTGAGTCGCGTTCTGCCGCCTCCCGCCTGTGGTGCCTCCTGAACTGCGTCCGCCGTCTAGGTAAGT
TTAAAGCTCAGGTCGAGACCGGGCCTTTGTCCGGCGCTCCCTTGGAGCCTACCTAGACTCAGCCGGCTCT
CCACGCTTTGCCTGACCCTGCTTGCTCAACTCTACGTCTTTGTTTCGTTTTCTGTTCTGCGCCGTTACAG
ATCCAAGCTGTGACCGGCGCCTACGCTAGACGCCACCATGGAGAGCGACGAGAGCGGCCTGCCCGCCATG
GAGATCGAGTGCCGCATCACCGGCACCCTGAACGGCGTGGAGTTCGAGCTGGTGGGCGGCGGAGAGGGCA
CCCCCAAGCAGGGCCGCATGACCAACAAGATGAAGAGCACCAAAGGCGCCCTGACCTTCAGCCCCTACCT
GCTGAGCCACGTGATGGGCTACGGCTTCTACCACTTCGGCACCTACCCCAGCGGCTACGAGAACCCCTTC
CTGCACGCCATCAACAACGGCGGCTACACCAACACCCGCATCGAGAAGTACGAGGACGGCGGCGTGCTGC
ACGTGAGCTTCAGCTACCGCTACGAGGCCGGCCGCGTGATCGGCGACTTCAAGGTGGTGGGCACCGGCTT
CCCCGAGGACAGCGTGATCTTCACCGACAAGATCATCCGCAGCAACGCCACCGTGGAGCACCTGCACCCC
ATGGGCGATAACGTGCTGGTGGGCAGCTTCGCCCGCACCTTCAGCCTGCGCGACGGCGGCTACTACAGCT
TCGTGGTGGACAGCCACATGCACTTCAAGAGCGCCATCCACCCCAGCATCCTGCAGAACGGGGGCCCCAT
GTTCGCCTTCCGCCGCGTGGAGGAGCTGCACAGCAACACCGAGCTGGGCATCGTGGAGTACCAGCACGCC
TTCAAGACCCCCATCGCCTTCGCCAGATCCCGCGCTCAGTCGTCCAATTCTGCCGTGGACGGCACCGCCG
GACCCGGCTCCACCGGATCTCGCGAGGGCAGAGGAAGTCTTCTAACATGCGGTGACGTGGAGGAGAATCC
CGGCCCTATGACCGAGTACAAGCCCACGGTGCGCCTCGCCACCCGCGACGACGTCCCCAGGGCCGTACGC
ACCCTCGCCGCCGCGTTCGCCGACTACCCCGCCACGCGCCACACCGTCGATCCGGACCGCCACATCGAGC
GGGTCACCGAGCTGCAAGAACTCTTCCTCACGCGCGTCGGGCTCGACATCGGCAAGGTGTGGGTCGCGGA
CGACGGCGCCGCGGTGGCGGTCTGGACCACGCCGGAGAGCGTCGAAGCGGGGGCGGTGTTCGCCGAGATC
GGCCCGCGCATGGCCGAGTTGAGCGGTTCCCGGCTGGCCGCGCAGCAACAGATGGAAGGCCTCCTGGCGC
CGCACCGGCCCAAGGAGCCCGCGTGGTTCCTGGCCACCGTCGGCGTCTCGCCCGACCACCAGGGCAAGGG
TCTGGGCAGCGCCGTCGTGCTCCCCGGAGTGGAGGCGGCCGAGCGCGCCGGGGTGCCCGCCTTCCTGGAG
ACCTCCGCGCCCCGCAACCTCCCCTTCTACGAGCGGCTCGGCTTCACCGTCACCGCCGACGTCGAGGTGC
CCGAAGGACCGCGCACCTGGTGCATGACCCGCAAGCCCGGTGCCTGAAATCAACCTCTGGATTACAAAAT
TTGTGAAAGATTGACTGGTATTCTTAACTATGTTGCTCCTTTTACGCTATGTGGATACGCTGCTTTAATG
CCTTTGTATCATGCTATTGCTTCCCGTATGGCTTTCATTTTCTCCTCCTTGTATAAATCCTGGTTGCTGT
CTCTTTATGAGGAGTTGTGGCCCGTTGTCAGGCAACGTGGCGTGGTGTGCACTGTGTTTGCTGACGCAAC
CCCCACTGGTTGGGGCATTGCCACCACCTGTCAGCTCCTTTCCGGGACTTTCGCTTTCCCCCTCCCTATT
GCCACGGCGGAACTCATCGCCGCCTGCCTTGCCCGCTGCTGGACAGGGGCTCGGCTGTTGGGCACTGACA
ATTCCGTGGTGTTGTCGGGGAAATCATCGTCCTTTCCTTGGCTGCTCGCCTGTGTTGCCACCTGGATTCT
GCGCGGGACGTCCTTCTGCTACGTCCCTTCGGCCCTCAATCCAGCGGACCTTCCTTCCCGCGGCCTGCTG
CCGGCTCTGCGGCCTCTTCCGCGTCTCCGCCTTCGCCCTCAGACGAGTCGGATCTCCCTTTGGGCCGCCT
CCCCGCCTGGTACCTTTAAGACCAATGACTTACAAGGCAGCTGTAGATCTTAGCCACTTTTTAAAAGAAA
AGGGGGGACTGGAAGGGCTAATTCACTCCCAACGAAGATAAGATCTGCTTTTTGCTTGTACTGGGTCTCT
CTGGTTAGACCAGATCTGAGCCTGGGAGCTCTCTGGCTAACTAGGGAACCCACTGCTTAAGCCTCAATAA
AGCTTGCCTTGAGTGCTTCAAGTAGTGTGTGCCCGTCTGTTGTGTGACTCTGGTAACTAGAGATCCCTCA
GACCCTTTTAGTCAGTGTGGAAAATCTCTAGCAGTAGTAGTTCATGTCATCTTATTATTCAGTATTTATA
ACTTGCAAAGAAATGAATATCAGAGAGTGAGAGGAACTTGTTTATTGCAGCTTATAATGGTTACAAATAA
AGCAATAGCATCACAAATTTCACAAATAAAGCATTTTTTTCACTGCATTCTAGTTGTGGTTTGTCCAAAC
TCATCAATGTATCTTATCATGTCTGGCTCTAGCTATCCCGCCCCTAACTCCGCCCATCCCGCCCCTAACT
CCGCCCAGTTCCGCCCATTCTCCGCCCCATGGCTGACTAATTTTTTTTATTTATGCAGAGGCCGAGGCCG
CCTCGGCCTCTGAGCTATTCCAGAAGTAGTGAGGAGGCTTTTTTGGAGGCCTAGACTTTTGCAGAGACCA
AATTCGTAATCATGTCATAGCTGTTTCCTGTGTGAAATTGTTATCCGCTCACAATTCCACACAACATACG
AGCCGGAAGCATAAAGTGTAAAGCCTGGGGTGCCTAATGAGTGAGCTAACTCACATTAATTGCGTTGCGC
TCACTGCCCGCTTTCCAGTCGGGAAACCTGTCGTGCCAGCTGCATTAATGAATCGGCCAACGCGCGGGGA
GAGGCGGTTTGCGTATTGGGCGCTCTTCCGCTTCCTCGCTCACTGACTCGCTGCGCTCGGTCGTTCGGCT
GCGGCGAGCGGTATCAGCTCACTCAAAGGCGGTAATACGGTTATCCACAGAATCAGGGGATAACGCAGGA
AAGAACATGTGAGCAAAAGGCCAGCAAAAGGCCAGGAACCGTAAAAAGGCCGCGTTGCTGGCGTTTTTCC
ATAGGCTCCGCCCCCCTGACGAGCATCACAAAAATCGACGCTCAAGTCAGAGGTGGCGAAACCCGACAGG
ACTATAAAGATACCAGGCGTTTCCCCCTGGAAGCTCCCTCGTGCGCTCTCCTGTTCCGACCCTGCCGCTT
ACCGGATACCTGTCCGCCTTTCTCCCTTCGGGAAGCGTGGCGCTTTCTCATAGCTCACGCTGTAGGTATC
TCAGTTCGGTGTAGGTCGTTCGCTCCAAGCTGGGCTGTGTGCACGAACCCCCCGTTCAGCCCGACCGCTG
CGCCTTATCCGGTAACTATCGTCTTGAGTCCAACCCGGTAAGACACGACTTATCGCCACTGGCAGCAGCC
ACTGGTAACAGGATTAGCAGAGCGAGGTATGTAGGCGGTGCTACAGAGTTCTTGAAGTGGTGGCCTAACT
ACGGCTACACTAGAAGAACAGTATTTGGTATCTGCGCTCTGCTGAAGCCAGTTACCTTCGGAAAAAGAGT
TGGTAGCTCTTGATCCGGCAAACAAACCACCGCTGGTAGCGGTGGTTTTTTTGTTTGCAAGCAGCAGATT
ACGCGCAGAAAAAAAGGATCTCAAGAAGATCCTTTGATCTTTTCTACGGGGTCTGACGCTCAGTGGAACG
AAAACTCACGTTAAGGGATTTTGGTCATGAGATTATCAAAAAGGATCTTCACCTAGATCCTTTTAAATTA
AAAATGAAGTTTTAAATCAATCTAAAGTATATATGAGTAAACTTGGTCTGACAGTTACCAATGCTTAATC
AGTGAGGCACCTATCTCAGCGATCTGTCTATTTCGTTCATCCATAGTTGCCTGACTCCCCGTCGTGTAGA
TAACTACGATACGGGAGGGCTTACCATCTGGCCCCAGTGCTGCAATGATACCGCGAGACCCACGCTCACC
GGCTCCAGATTTATCAGCAATAAACCAGCCAGCCGGAAGGGCCGAGCGCAGAAGTGGTCCTGCAACTTTA
TCCGCCTCCATCCAGTCTATTAATTGTTGCCGGGAAGCTAGAGTAAGTAGTTCGCCAGTTAATAGTTTGC
GCAACGTTGTTGCCATTGCTACAGGCATCGTGGTGTCACGCTCGTCGTTTGGTATGGCTTCATTCAGCTC
CGGTTCCCAACGATCAAGGCGAGTTACATGATCCCCCATGTTGTGCAAAAAAGCGGTTAGCTCCTTCGGT
CCTCCGATCGTTGTCAGAAGTAAGTTGGCCGCAGTGTTATCACTCATGGTTATGGCAGCACTGCATAATT
CTCTTACTGTCATGCCATCCGTAAGATGCTTTTCTGTGACTGGTGAGTACTCAACCAAGTCATTCTGAGA
ATAGTGTATGCGGCGACCGAGTTGCTCTTGCCCGGCGTCAATACGGGATAATACCGCGCCACATAGCAGA
ACTTTAAAAGTGCTCATCATTGGAAAACGTTCTTCGGGGCGAAAACTCTCAAGGATCTTACCGCTGTTGA
GATCCAGTTCGATGTAACCCACTCGTGCACCCAACTGATCTTCAGCATCTTTTACTTTCACCAGCGTTTC
TGGGTGAGCAAAAACAGGAAGGCAAAATGCCGCAAAAAAGGGAATAAGGGCGACACGGAAATGTTGAATA
CTCATACTCTTCCTTTTTCAATATTATTGAAGCATTTATCAGGGTTATTGTCTCATGAGCGGATACATAT
TTGAATGTATTTAGAAAAATAAACAAATAGGGGTTCCGCGCACATTTCCCCGAAAAGTGCCACCTGACGT
CTAAGAAACCATTATTATCATGACATTAACCTATAAAAATAGGCGTATCACGAGGCCCTTTCGTCTCGCG
CGTTTCGGTGATGACGGTGAAAACCTCTGACACATGCAGCTCCCGGAGACGGTCACAGCTTGTCTGTAAG
CGGATGCCGGGAGCAGACAAGCCCGTCAGGGCGCGTCAGCGGGTGTTGGCGGGTGTCGGGGCTGGCTTAA
CTATGCGGCATCAGAGCAGATTGTACTGAGAGTGCACCATATGCGGTGTGAAATACCGCACAGATGCGTA
AGGAGAAAATACCGCATCAGGCGCCATTCGCCATTCAGGCTGCGCAACTGTTGGGAAGGGCGATCGGTGC
GGGCCTCTTCGCTATTACGCCAGCTGGCGAAAGGGGGATGTGCTGCAAGGCGATTAAGTTGGGTAACGCC
AGGGTTTTCCCAGTCACGACGTTGTAAAACGACGGCCAGTGCCAAGCTGACGCGTGTAGTCTTATGCAAT
ACTCTTGTAGTCTTGCAACATGGTAACGATGAGTTAGCAACATGCCTTACAAGGAGAGAAAAAGCACCGT
GCATGCCGATTGGTGGAAGTAAGGTGGTACGATCGTGCCTTATTAGGAAGGCAACAGACGGGTCTGACAT
GGATTGGACGAACCACTGAATTGCCGCATTGCAGAGATATTGTATTTAAGTGCCTAGCTCGATACATAAA
C
Features (pLannotate 1.2.2; 31 found; start..end, strand, type, name):
      1..181     +  LTR            5' LTR (truncated): truncated 5' long terminal repeat (LTR) from HIV-1
    228..353     +  misc_feature   HIV-1 Ψ: packaging signal of human immunodeficiency virus type 1
    337..675     +  CDS            HIV-1 gag (fragment): gag protein from human immunodeficiency virus 1; gag
    846..1079    +  misc_feature   RRE: The Rev response element (RRE) of HIV-1 allows for Rev-dependent mRNA export from the nucleus to the cytoplasm.
   1456..1556    +  CDS            Rev (fragment): human immunodeficiency virus 1 (HIV-1) Rev protein; rev; enhances nuclear export of unspliced and incompletely spliced viral mRNAs
   1575..1691    +  misc_feature   cPPT/CTS: central polypurine tract and central termination sequence of HIV-1
   1704..1780    +  enhancer       CMV enhancer (fragment): human cytomegalovirus immediate early enhancer
   1781..1984    +  promoter       CMV promoter: human cytomegalovirus (CMV) immediate early promoter
   2072..4063    +  CDS            LMNA: LMNA_HUMAN - Also known as LMN1. Experimental evidence at protein level: Swiss-Prot protein existence level 1. Prelamin-A/C can accelerate smooth muscle cell senescence. It acts to disrupt mitosis and induce DNA damage in vascular smooth muscle cells (VSMCs), leading to mitotic failure, genomic instability, and premature senescence. From Homo sapiens (Human).
   4083..4655    +  misc_feature   IRES: internal ribosome entry site (IRES) of the encephalomyocarditis virus (EMCV)
   4679..5343    +  CDS            CopGFP (fragment): green fluorescent protein 2 from Pontellina plumata, also known as ppluGFP2 (Shagin et al., 2004)
   5461..5672    +  promoter       EF-1α core promoter: core promoter for human elongation factor EF-1α
   5685..5953    +  LTR            5' LTR (truncated): truncated 5' long terminal repeat (LTR) from human T-cell leukemia virus (HTLV) type 1
   6010..6674    +  CDS            CopGFP (fragment): green fluorescent protein 2 from Pontellina plumata, also known as ppluGFP2 (Shagin et al., 2004)
   6798..7397    +  CDS            PuroR: puromycin N-acetyltransferase; pac from Streptomyces alboniger; confers resistance to puromycin
   7398..7986    +  misc_feature   WPRE: woodchuck hepatitis virus posttranscriptional regulatory element
   7981..8088    +  CDS            nef (fragment): NEF_SIVS4 - Experimental evidence at protein level: Swiss-Prot protein existence level 1. Interferes with TCR signaling from the cell membrane. Interacts with CD247/TCRZ (TCR zeta chain) and exert potent down- regulation of cell surface TCR/CD3 complexes. From Simian immunodeficiency virus (isolate F236/smH4) (SIV-sm) (Simian immunodeficiency virus sooty mangabey monkey).
   8113..8293    +  LTR            5' LTR (truncated): truncated 5' long terminal repeat (LTR) from HIV-1
   8365..8486    +  polyA_signal   SV40 poly(A) signal: SV40 polyadenylation signal
   8526..8661    +  rep_origin     SV40 ori: SV40 origin of replication
   8716..8738    -  protein_bind   lac operator (fragment): The lac repressor binds to the lac operator to inhibit transcription in E. coli. This inhibition can be relieved by adding lactose or isopropyl-β-D-thiogalactopyranoside (IPTG). lac repressor encoded by lacI
   8742..8772    -  promoter       lac promoter: promoter for the E. coli lac operon
   8787..8808    -  protein_bind   CAP binding site: CAP binding activates transcription in the presence of cAMP. E. coli catabolite activator protein
   8821..8913    -  CDS            lacI (fragment): lac repressor; lacI; The lac repressor binds to the lac operator to inhibit transcription in E. coli. This inhibition can be relieved by adding lactose or isopropyl-β-D-thiogalactopyranoside (IPTG).
   9096..9684    -  rep_origin     ori: high-copy-number ColE1/pMB1/pBR322/pUC origin of replication
   9855..10715   -  CDS            AmpR: β-lactamase; bla; confers resistance to ampicillin, carbenicillin, and related antibiotics
  10716..10820   -  promoter       AmpR promoter: bla
  10915..10950   +  CDS            rop (fragment): Rop protein, which maintains plasmids at low copy number; rop
  11052..11151   +  misc_feature   bom (fragment): basis of mobility region from pBR322
  11157..11311   -  CDS            lacZα (fragment): LacZα fragment of β-galactosidase; lacZ fragment
  11325..11551   +  promoter       RSV promoter: Rous sarcoma virus enhancer/promoter
