[The description below was written by a language model from this plasmid's Addgene catalogue record and pLannotate feature annotations shown in this document.]
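Description:
pCDH-CMV-hLamin_A-IRES-copGFP-EF1-puro is a lentiviral transfer plasmid built on the pCDH backbone for expressing human lamin A (LMNA) in mammalian cells, either by direct transfection or after packaging into HIV-1-based particles. In bacteria it is maintained through a high-copy ColE1/pUC-type origin and ampicillin resistance (AmpR). An RSV promoter sits just upstream of the truncated HIV-1 5′ LTR, an arrangement that typically drives genomic RNA production independently of Tat. The viral portion also carries the Ψ packaging signal with a gag fragment, the RRE for Rev-dependent nuclear export, the cPPT/CTS, a WPRE to boost transcript stability and expression, and a truncated 3′ LTR followed by an SV40 poly(A) signal. An SV40 origin lies outside the viral region.

The payload has two expression units. A CMV enhancer/promoter drives the full LMNA coding sequence, which is followed by an EMCV IRES and copGFP, so lamin A and the green fluorescent reporter are translated from a single bicistronic transcript and fluorescence marks expressing cells without tagging the lamin. Downstream, an EF-1α core promoter combined with an HTLV-1 LTR segment drives the puromycin N-acetyltransferase gene for selecting stably transduced cells. The feature table also annotates a second copGFP fragment between this promoter and PuroR, which the plasmid name does not indicate. It may reflect a copGFP-puro cassette retained from the parental vector, though the record does not explain it. The stated purpose is expression of human LMNA, and the associated study concerns mutant lamins, nuclear envelope rupture and DNA damage in skeletal muscle cells. No mutation is listed for this insert.
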