Addgene plasmid #132773: pCDH-CMV-hLamin_A-IRES-copGFP-EF1-puro
Purpose: Expression of human LMNA.
Depositing lab: Jan Lammerding. Depositing organization: Cornell University. Publication: Mutant lamins cause nuclear envelope rupture and DNA damage in skeletal muscle cells. Earle AJ, Kirby TJ, Fedorchak GR, Isermann P, Patel J, Iruvanti S, Moore SA, Bonne G, Wallrath LL, Lammerding J. Nat Mater. 2019 Dec 16. pii: 10.1038/s41563-019-0563-5. doi: 10.1038/s41563-019-0563-5. PubMed 31844279.
Backbone
  Vector backbone: pCDH
  Vector type: Mammalian Expression, Lentiviral
  Selectable markers: Puromycin
Growth in bacteria
  Bacterial resistance: Ampicillin, 100 μg/mL
  Growth temperature: 37°C
  Growth strain: NEB Stable
  Copy number: High Copy
Gene/Insert
  Gene/Insert name: Lamin A
  Species: H. sapiens (human)
  Entrez Gene: LMNA (a.k.a. CDCD1, CDDC, CMD1A, CMT2B1, EMD2, FPL, FPLD, FPLD2, HGPS, IDC, LDP1, LFP, LGMD1B, LMN1, LMNC, LMNL1, MADA, PRO1)
  Cloning method: Restriction Enzyme; 5′ cloning site unknown (unknown if destroyed); 3′ cloning site unknown (unknown if destroyed)
  Sequencing primers: 5′ unknown
Terms and licenses: Academic/Nonprofit Terms; Industry Terms: Not Available to Industry
How to cite: pCDH-CMV-hLamin_A-IRES-copGFP-EF1-puro was a gift from Jan Lammerding (Addgene plasmid # 132773 ; http://n2t.net/addgene:132773 ; RRID:Addgene_132773)
